>Addgene plasmid #184107 | pT22iuasvApoWtEos3N(#486) | addgene full sequence | sequence record 363989 | Addgene NGS Result
G
[124 nt withheld, positions 2-125]
CGCCCGATACTCCAGCTTTTGTTCCCTTTAGTGAGGGTTAATTGCGCGTTACACAGAGGTGTAAAGTACT
TGAGTAATTTTACTTGATTACTGTACTTAAGTATTATTTTTGGGGATTTTTACTTTACTTGAGTACAATT
AAAAATCAATACTTTTACTTTTACTTAATTACATTTTTTTAGAAAAAAAAGTACTTTTTACTCCTTACAA
TTTTATTTACAGTCAAAAAGTACTTATTTTTTGGAGATCACTTCCTCATAGGGATAACAGGGTAATGGCC
GGCCTTTTCAGGACCAGACATGATAAGATACATTGATGAGTTTGGACAAACCACAACTAGAATGCAGTGA
AAAAAATGCTTTATTTGTGAAATTTGTGATGCTATTGCTTTATTTGTAACCATTATAAGCTGCAATAAAC
AAGTTGCGTGCGCATTTATTTAAGGTACAGCTCGTCCATGCCGAGAGTGATCCCGGCGGCGGTCACGAAC
TCCAGCAGGACCATGTGATCGCGCTTCTCGTTGGGGTCTTTGCTCAGGGCGGACTGGGTGCTCAGGTAGT
GGTTGTCGGGCAGCAGCACGGGGCCGTCGCCGATGGGGGTGTTCTGCTGGTAGTGGTCGGCGAGCTGCAC
GCTGCCGTCCTCGATGTTGTGGCGGATCTTGAAGTTGGCCTTGATGCCGTTCTTCTGCTTGTCGGCGGTG
ATATAGACGTTGTGGCTGATGTAGTTGTACTCCAGCTTGTGCCCCAGGATGTTGCCGTCCTCCTTGAAGT
CGATGCCCTTCAGCTCGATGCGGTTCACCAGGGTGTCGCCCTCGAACTTCACCTCGGCGCGGGTCTTGTA
GTTGCCGTCGTCCTTGAAGAAGATGGTGCGCTCCTGGACGTAGCCTTCGGGCATGGCGGACTTGAAGAAG
TCGTGCTGCTTCATGTGGTCGGGGTAGCGGCTGAAGCACTGCACGCCCCAGGTCAGGGTGGTCACGAGGG
TGGGCCAGGGCACGGGCAGCTTGCCGGTGGTGCAGATGAACTTCAGGGTCAGCTTGCCGTAGGTGGCATC
GCCCTCGCCCTCGCCGGACACGCTGAACTTGTGGCCGTTTACGTCGCCGTCCAGCTCGACCAGGATGGGC
ACCACCCCGGTGAACAGCTCCTCGCCCTTGCTCACCATGTCGGCTGGCGACCGGTGGATCATCCCCCGCA
AGTCTGACTGAGTGGAAGTTTCAGTTCAATGGAAGGGAGAAAAGAGCCAGCCTTTATATATGTCATGTAT
TGCTGCTGTCTGCATGCGATGAACCTAGAGCTTACTTTTTCTGTCAAGTAAGGCAAAAGCAGAGAACCTT
TGTCTTGCATTGTGTTTGATGTTGTGCTGTGACAGTCATTTCTTAGTTCATGCTGGTACTTTTGTTCCAT
AGCTTTACCCAAAGAGTTATCCAGCATTCCCAGTTATTCCAAAAACTCAATGTCACAAATTTTCCAGTCC
ATTGCTTAGCAGCGTTGACCCCGGAGACCCTGATGTGGTAATTTACAGTGCAATTCAGTTGCTGGTCCAA
ACACTTTGTAACAGTTTAAAGAATTGTGGTTACTAGTAAATCCTTAATTTGGCATCATCTAGGTGTCATT
CTTTGCCACTTTTGAATCACACAAATGAACCAAACAATGGTTAGCTAGCATCAAACATTTACCAAATAAT
CTCATCAGTGTCACCCCAATGTTTAAGAAGCCACATTTTATGTCCCCAGATATATTAATATTATTTTATA
TATAATTTAAAATAGTAATGTGGTGTTACTGTATTTGTCATATAACGCAATATATACAGTATGTCTTTAT
CTGTATCAATTTTGTGGTCACACCATCAATAAACTCCAGTTTAATTATTTAAAATTGGGTAGTGATAACC
ATATAAAGGAACAGTGGCTAGTTCCATGTTGTAGCTCCCAACCTGCTTTCAGGTGATCCATGCAGTGTCG
TATAAAAAGGTAACAATTTTTAACCTTGGAAAGCAAGTACACTTAAGGTCCCTTTGCTGGTCTCGACCTA
GTGAAGAGCATTTTCTGTGTGTAGAATAGTGTGTTAGGGGTAGCTTCTAGACTGGACCTCGGTGGCTTCT
AATCCGTGAGTCCTAGCGGGTGACAGCCCTCCGCTTTCACAGGCGGAGGAGAGTCCTCCGTAGGGTTCCT
CGGAGTACTGTCCTCCGGCTAGTGCGACCGTCTATATAAGCAGAGCTGGTTTAGTGAACCGTCAGATCCG
GAGGCTGCCAACCAGCTCCAGCGGATCCATGATGGGGAGTAGCAAGAGCAAGCCTAAAGACCCTAGCCAG
AGAAGCAGGGGATCTACCGGTGCATCTGTTGTAGCTGATCTTCCGTCTTATGGACCTATCGCTTTCGATC
AGGTGGATGGCGTCACGAACGCGACCCAGCTATTCAAAAATAATATAAACAAAACCAGAATGAACGATTT
AAACCGCGAGGAGACACGATTAAAGACCTTCACCGACTGGCCGCTAGATTGGCTGGATAAACGCCAGCTG
GCCCAAACCGGCATGTACTTCACACACGCTGGCGACAAAGTTAAATGCTTTTTCTGCGGCGTGGAAATCG
GTTGCTGGGAGCAGGAGGATCAGCCCGTGCCGGAACATCAGCGATGGTCGCCCAACTGTCCACTGTTGCG
CAGGAGAACTACCAACAATGTGCCGATCAATGCCGAAGCATTAGATCGCATCCTGCCGCCAATAAGCTAC
GACATCTGCGGCGCCAACGACTCGACGCTAGAGATGAGGAGATCCCATCGCCCTAAAAAGAAGAGAAAAG
TGCCAAAGAAGAAACGCAAGGTCGCCATGGTGAGTGCGATTAAGCCAGACATGAAGATCAACCTCCGTAT
GGAAGGCAACGTAAACGGGCACCATTTTGTGATCGACGGAGATGGTACAGGCAAGCCTTTTGAGGGAAAA
CAGAGTATGGATCTTGAAGTCAAAGAGGGCGGACCTCTGCCTTTTGCCTTTGACATCCTGACTACCGCTT
TCCATTACGGCAACAGGGTATTCGCCGAATATCCAGACCACATACAAGACTATTTTAAGCAGTCGTTTCC
TAAAGGATATTCGTGGGAACGCAGCTTGACTTTCGAGGACGGAGGCATTTGTATCGCCAGAAACGACATA
ACAATGGAAGGGGACACTTTCTATAATAAAGTTCGATTTCACGGTGTAAACTTTCCCGCCAATGGTCCAG
TTATGCAGAAGAAAACGCTGAAATGGGAGCCCTCCACTGAGAAAATGTATGTGCGTGATGGAGTGCTGAC
GGGTGATATTACAATGGCTTTGTTGCTTGAAGGAAATGCCCATTACCGATGTGACTTCAGAACTACTTAC
AAAGCTAAAGAGAAGGGTGTCAAGTTACCAGGCTACCACTTTGTTGACCACTGTATTGAGATTTTAAGCC
ATGACAAAGATTACAACAAGGTTAAGCTGTATGAGCACGCTGTTGCTCATTCTGGATTGCCTGACAATGC
CAGGAGATCTCCCAAGAAGAGGAAGGTGAGATCTGCCACCAATTTTAGCCTCCTGAAACAAGCAGGCGAC
GTTGAGGAGAATCCAGGACCGTCTCCCATGATGGACGAGGCGGACCGCCAGCTCCTGAGAAGATGCAGGG
TGCGCCTAGTGAGCGAGCTGCAAGTCGCGGAGCTGTGGGACGCTCTGCTGAGTCGAGAGCTGTTCACGCG
CGACATGATCGAGGATATTCAGCAGGCAGGATCTGGCTCTCGGCGGGATCAGGCTAGGCAGCTCGTCACA
GACCTGGAGACTAGAGGCCGCCAGGCTCTGCCTCTGTTCATCTCCTGCTTAGAGGACACAGGCCAAGGCA
CCCTGGCTTCACTCTTGCAAAGCGGTCGGCAAGCAGCCAAGCAAGACCCAGAGGCTGTTAAACCCCTAGA
CCATCTGGTGCCTGTGGTCCTGGGACCAATGGGACTCACAGCAAAGGAGCAGAGAGTAGTGAAGCTGGAC
CCGTCACAGCCTGCCGTGGGAAACCTGACCCCAGTGGTGCTCGGACCTGAAGAACTCTGGCCTGCTCGCC
TGAAGCCAGAGGTTCTCAGACCAGAAACACCTAGACCCGTGGACATTGGTTCTGGTGGAGCCCATGATGT
CTGTGTTCCAGGGAAGATCAGGGGACATGCAGATATGGCATACACCCTGGACTCTGATCCCTGCGGCCAC
TGTCTCATCATCAACAATGTGAACTTCTGCCCTTCCTCGGGGCTCGGCACACGCACGGGCTCCAACTTGG
ACCGTGACAAACTGGAGCACCGATTCCGCTGGCTGCGCTTCATGGTGGAGGTGAAGAACGACCTGACTGC
TAAGAAAATGGTCACGGCTTTGATGGAGATGGCACACCGGAACCACCGTGCCCTGGACTGCTTTGTGGTG
GTCATCCTCTCTCATGGCTGCCAGGCCAGCCACCTCCAGTTCCCAGGTGCTGTTTATGGGACAGATGGAT
GCTCCGTGTCCATTGAGAAAATTGTGAACATCTTTAACGGAAGCGGCTGCCCTAGCCTGGGAGGGAAGCC
CAAACTGTTCTTCATCCAGGCTTGCGGAGGTGAGCAGAAAGACCACGGCTTTGAGGTGGCTTGCACTTCC
TCTCAGGGCAGAACCTTGGACAGTGACTCTGAGCCTGATGCTGTCCCCTATCAGGAAGGCCCAAGACCCT
TGGACCAACTGGATGCTGTGTCAAGTTTGCCTACCCCTAGCGACATCCTTGTGTCCTACTCCACCTTCCC
AGGATTTGTGTCTTGGAGGGACAAGAAAAGTGGCTCCTGGTACATCGAGACTTTGGACGGTATTCTGGAA
CAGTGGGCTCGCTCTGAGGATCTGCAGTCCCTCCTTCTCAGGGTTGCCAATGCTGTTTCTGCGAAAGGGA
CTTACAAGCAGATTCCTGGCTGTTTTAACTTCCTGCGGAAAAAGCTGTTTTTCAAAACTTCTGTGCCCGG
GCCAGAGAACCTGTACTTCCAGGGGCTCGAGCCCTCTGCCGGAGACATGAGAGCTGCAAACCTTTGGCCG
AGCCCGCTGATGATTAAACGCTCTAAGAAGAACAGCCTGGCCTTGTCCCTGACCGCCGACCAGATGGTCA
GTGCCTTGTTGGATGCCGAGCCCCCCATACTCTATTCCGAGTATGATCCTACCAGACCCTTCAGTGAGGC
TTCGATGATGGGCTTACTGACCAACCTGGCAGACAGGGAGCTGGTTCACATGATTAACTGGGCCAAGAGG
GTGCCAGGCTTTGTGGATTTGACCCTCCACGATCAGGTCCACCTCCTAGAATGTGCCTGGCTAGAGATCC
TGATGATTGGTCTCGTCTGGCGCAGCATGGAGCACCCAGTGAAGCTACTGTTTGCTCCTAACTTGCTCTT
GGACAGGAACCAGGGAAAATGTGTAGAGGGCATGGTGGAGATTTTCGACATGCTGCTGGCTACATCATCT
CGGTTCCGCATGATGAATCTGCAGGGAGAGGAATTTGTGTGCCTCAAATCTATTATTTTGCTTAATTCTG
GAGTTTACACATTTCTGTCCAGCACCCTGAAGTCTCTGGAGGAAAAGGACCATATCCATCGAGTGCTGGA
CAAGATCACAGACACTTTGATTCACCTGATGGCTAAGGCTGGCCTGACCCTGCAGCAGCAGCATCAGAGA
CTCGCACAGCTTCTCCTGATCCTCTCCCACATCAGGCACATGAGTAACAAAGGCATGGAGCATCTGTACT
CTATGAAGTGCAAGAACGTGGTGCCCCTCTATGATCTGCTGCTGGAGGCGGCGGACGCTCACCGCCTACA
TGCGCCCACTAGCCGTGGAGGGGCATCCGTGGAGGAAACAGACCAAAGCCACTTGGCTACTGCGGGCTCT
ACTTCATCTCATTCCTTGCAAAAGTATTACATCACGGGGGAGGCAGAGGGTTTCCCTGCCACAGCACCAG
GATCTACGTAGACATGATAAGATACATTGATGAGTTTGGACAAACCACAACTAGAATGCAGTGAAAAAAA
TGCTTTATTTGTGAAATTTGTGATGCTATTGCTTTATTTGTAACCATATTAAGCTGCAATAAACAAGTTA
ACAACAACAATTGCATTCATTTTATGTTTCAGGTTCAGGGGGAGGTGTGGGAGGTTTTTTCCTGCAGGAC
TCTAGTCGCGGCCGCTAGGGATAACAGGGTAATGGCCGCTCTTCCGCTAATACTCAAGTACAATTTTAAT
GGAGTACTTTTTTACTTTTACTCAAGTAAGATTCTAGCCAGATACTTTTACTTTTAATTGAGTAAAATTT
TCCCTAAGTACTTGTACTTTCACTTGAGTAAAATTTTTGAGTACTTTTTACACCTCTGCCCTGCATCAGC
ATGTGAGCAAAAGGCCAGCAAAAGGCCAGGAACCGTAAAAAGGCCGCGTTGCTGGCGTTTTTCCATAGGC
TCCGCCCCCCTGACGAGCATCACAAAAATCGACGCTCAAGTCAGAGGTGGCGAAACCCGACAGGACTATA
AAGATACCAGGCGTTTCCCCCTGGAAGCTCCCTCGTGCGCTCTCCTGTTCCGACCCTGCCGCTTACCGGA
TACCTGTCCGCCTTTCTCCCTTCGGGAAGCGTGGCGCTTTCTCATAGCTCACGCTGTAGGTATCTCAGTT
CGGTGTAGGTCGTTCGCTCCAAGCTGGGCTGTGTGCACGAACCCCCCGTTCAGCCCGACCGCTGCGCCTT
ATCCGGTAACTATCGTCTTGAGTCCAACCCGGTAAGACACGACTTATCGCCACTGGCAGCAGCCACTGGT
AACAGGATTAGCAGAGCGAGGTATGTAGGCGGTGCTACAGAGTTCTTGAAGTGGTGGCCTAACTACGGCT
ACACTAGAAGAACAGTATTTGGTATCTGCGCTCTGCTGAAGCCAGTTACCTTCGGAAAAAGAGTTGGTAG
CTCTTGATCCGGCAAACAAACCACCGCTGGTAGCGGTGGTTTTTTTGTTTGCAAGCAGCAGATTACGCGC
AGAAAAAAAGGATCTCAAGAAGATCCTTTGATCTTTTCTACGGGGTCTGACGCTCAGTGGAACGAAAACT
CACGTTAAGGGATTTTGGTCATGAGATTATCAAAAAGGATCTTCACCTAGATCCTTTTAAATTAAAAATG
AAGTTTTAAATCAATCTAAAGTATATATGAGTAAACTTGGTCTGACAGTTACCAATGCTTAATCAGTGAG
GCACCTATCTCAGCGATCTGTCTATTTCGTTCATCCATAGTTGCCTGACTCCCCGTCGTGTAGATAACTA
CGATACGGGAGGGCTTACCATCTGGCCCCAGTGCTGCAATGATACCGCGAGACCCACGCTCACCGGCTCC
AGATTTATCAGCAATAAACCAGCCAGCCGGAAGGGCCGAGCGCAGAAGTGGTCCTGCAACTTTATCCGCC
TCCATCCAGTCTATTAATTGTTGCCGGGAAGCTAGAGTAAGTAGTTCGCCAGTTAATAGTTTGCGCAACG
TTGTTGCCATTGCTACAGGCATCGTGGTGTCACGCTCGTCGTTTGGTATGGCTTCATTCAGCTCCGGTTC
CCAACGATCAAGGCGAGTTACATGATCCCCCATGTTGTGCAAAAAAGCGGTTAGCTCCTTCGGTCCTCCG
ATCGTTGTCAGAAGTAAGTTGGCCGCAGTGTTATCACTCATGGTTATGGCAGCACTGCATAATTCTCTTA
CTGTCATGCCATCCGTAAGATGCTTTTCTGTGACTGGTGAGTACTCAACCAAGTCATTCTGAGAATAGTG
TATGCGGCGACCGAGTTGCTCTTGCCCGGCGTCAATACGGGATAATACCGCGCCACATAGCAGAACTTTA
AAAGTGCTCATCATTGGAAAACGTTCTTCGGGGCGAAAACTCTCAAGGATCTTACCGCTGTTGAGATCCA
GTTCGATGTAACCCACTCGTGCACCCAACTGATCTTCAGCATCTTTTACTTTCACCAGCGTTTCTGGGTG
AGCAAAAACAGGAAGGCAAAATGCCGCAAAAAAGGGAATAAGGGCGACACGGAAATGTTGAATACTCATA
CTCTTCCTTTTTCAATATTATTGAAGCATTTATCAGGGTTATTGTCTCATGAGCGGATACATATTTGAAT
GTATTTAGAAAAATAAACAAATAGGGGTTCCGCGCACATTTCCCCGAAAAGTGCCACCT
Features (pLannotate 1.2.2; 16 found; start..end, strand, type, name):
      2..129     +  rep_origin     f1 ori (fragment) (sequence partly withheld): f1 bacteriophage origin of replication; arrow indicates direction of (+) strand synthesis
    150..168     -  promoter       T3 promoter: promoter for bacteriophage T3 RNA polymerase
    429..550     -  polyA_signal   SV40 poly(A) signal: SV40 polyadenylation signal
    570..1283    -  CDS            ECFP: ECFP is a basic (constitutively fluorescent) cyan fluorescent protein published in 1996, derived from Aequorea victoria. It has low acid sensitivity.
   2240..2258    +  protein_bind   UAS (fragment): upstream activating sequence mediating Gal4-dependent induction Gal4
   2296..2312    +  protein_bind   5X UAS (fragment): five tandem copies of the "ScaI site" 17-mer CGGAGTACTGTCCTCCG, an upstream activating sequence (UAS) that efficiently binds yeast Gal4 (Webster et al., 1988; Pfeiffer et al., 2010) GAL4
   2325..2342    +  promoter       minimal CMV promoter (fragment): human cytomegalovirus (CMV) immediate early promoter
   2397..2417    +  CDS            myr: N-myristoylation signal from Src kinase (Pellman et al., 1985; Kaplan et al., 1988)
   2457..2894    +  CDS            Diap1 (fragment): DIAP1_DROME - Also known as Iap1, th. Experimental evidence at protein level: Swiss-Prot protein existence level 1. Anti-apoptotic protein which functions as a caspase regulator, using its E3 ubiquitin-protein ligase activity to smother caspase activity. Binds, ubiquitinates and inactivates initiator caspase Dronc, and effector caspases Drice and Dcp-1. Acts as a Nedd8- E3 ubiquitin-protein ligase for Drice. Suppresses apoptosis by targeting the apoptosome for ubiquitination and inactivation. Plays an important role in cell motility. Overexpression suppresses rpr and hid- dependent cell death
   2958..3632    +  CDS            EosFP: EosFP is a photoconvertible green/yellow fluorescent protein published in 2004, derived from Lobophyllia hemprichii.
   3726..5087    +  CDS            Casp9: CASP9_MOUSE - Also known as Mch6. Experimental evidence at protein level: Swiss-Prot protein existence level 1. Involved in the activation cascade of caspases responsible for apoptosis execution. Binding of caspase-9 to Apaf-1 leads to activation of the protease which then cleaves and activates caspase-3. Promotes DNA damage-induced apoptosis in a ABL1/c-Abl-dependent manner. Proteolytically cleaves poly(ADP-ribose) polymerase (PARP) (By similarity). From Mus musculus (Mouse).
   5136..6068    +  CDS            ERT2: mutated ligand-binding domain of the human estrogen receptor (Feil et al., 1997)
   6085..6214    -  polyA_signal   SV40 poly(A) signal: SV40 polyadenylation signal
   6555..7143    -  rep_origin     ori: high-copy-number ColE1/pMB1/pBR322/pUC origin of replication
   7314..8174    -  CDS            AmpR: β-lactamase; bla; confers resistance to ampicillin, carbenicillin, and related antibiotics
   8175..8279    -  promoter       AmpR promoter: bla
