[The description below was written by a language model from this plasmid's Addgene catalogue record and pLannotate feature annotations shown in this document.]
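Description:
pT22iuasvApoWtEos3N(#486) is a zebrafish transgenesis plasmid of about 8.3 kb, built on pT22i, a modified derivative of the Tol2 transposon vector pT2AL200R150G, and intended for making permanent transgenic lines. In bacteria it is maintained through a high-copy ColE1/pUC-type origin and selected with ampicillin (AmpR under its own bla promoter). A fragment of the f1 origin and a T3 promoter are also annotated. The Tol2 arms implied by the backbone are not called out in the feature table. The backbone carries a transgenesis marker described by the depositor as gCRY:CFP. This appears in the annotation as an ECFP coding sequence with an SV40 polyadenylation signal, oriented opposite to the main cassette, and it accounts for the "blue eyes" vector type used to identify carriers.

The 3.7 kb payload is driven by a 4xUAS promoter, annotated as UAS fragments followed by a minimal CMV promoter fragment, so expression depends on Gal4 supplied by a driver line. It encodes a single polycistronic mRNA, terminated by an SV40 poly(A) signal, that a P2A peptide splits into two proteins. The first is an apoptosis sensor: a Src-type myristoylation signal, a truncated and mutated Drosophila DIAP1 fragment, nuclear localisation signals and the photoconvertible fluorescent protein tEosFP. The depositor comments also list a 5myc element. This arrangement suggests a membrane-tethered reporter that relocates to the nucleus once caspases cleave the DIAP1 portion, although the record does not spell out the mechanism. The second protein is the trigger, mouse caspase-9 fused to ERT2, the mutated human estrogen receptor ligand-binding domain, which makes its activity ligand-dependent. The stated use is cyclofen-inducible activation of apoptosis with simultaneous imaging in zebrafish.
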