Addgene plasmid #184107: pT22iuasvApoWtEos3N(#486)
Purpose: cyclofen-inducible apoptosis activation and imaging (tEosFP) in zebrafish permanent transgenic
Depositing lab: Sophie Vriz. Depositing organization: College de France. Publication: Optical control and study of biological processes at the single-cell level in a live organism. Feng Z, Zhang W, Xu J, Gauron C, Ducos B, Vriz S, Volovitch M, Jullien L, Weiss S, Bensimon D. Rep Prog Phys. 2013 Jul;76(7):072601. doi: 10.1088/0034-4885/76/7/072601. Epub 2013 Jun 14. PubMed 23764902.
Backbone
  Vector backbone: pT22i (pT2AL200R150G derivative)
  Backbone manufacturer: modified by M Volovitch from pT2AL200R150 of A Urasaki; Urasaki et al 2006, Genetics 174:639)
  Backbone size w/o insert (bp): 4612
  Vector type: Zebrafish transgenesis (blue eyes)
Growth in bacteria
  Bacterial resistance: Ampicillin, 100 μg/mL
  Growth temperature: 37°C
  Growth strain: DH5alpha
  Copy number: High Copy
Gene/Insert
  Gene/Insert name: myr-DIAP1-2nls-tEosFP-nls'-P2A-Casp9-ERT2
  Species: Rous Sarcoma V (myr), fruitfly (DIAP1), SV40 (nls), rodent Hepacivirus (nls'), PTV-1 (P2A), mouse (Caspase9), human (ERT2)
  Insert size (bp): 3692
  Mutation: DIAP1: deleted 1-2, N19G, N20V, deleted 146-438; ERT2: G400V, M543A, L544A, deleted 1-281;
  Promoter: 4xUAS
  Cloning method: Restriction Enzyme; 5′ cloning site BamHI (not destroyed); 3′ cloning site SnaBI (not destroyed)
  Sequencing primers: 5′ uasmv; 3′ SVLrev34
Resource information
  A portion of this plasmid was derived from a plasmid made by: synthetic ERT2
Terms and licenses: Academic/Nonprofit Terms; Industry Terms: Not Available to Industry
Depositor comments: myr; DIAP1: NP_001261916; 5myc; tEosFP: AAV54099; nls; P2A: AIE57569; Casp9: NP_056548; ERT2: NP_000116; polycistronic mRNA expressing both inducible apoptosis trigger (Casp9-ERT2) and apoptosis sensor (myr-DIAP1-2nls-tEosFP-nls); gCRY:CFP as a marker of transgenesis;
How to cite: pT22iuasvApoWtEos3N(#486) was a gift from Sophie Vriz (Addgene plasmid # 184107 ; http://n2t.net/addgene:184107 ; RRID:Addgene_184107)
